Addgene plasmid #223955: plix403-V5-N-mEYFP
Purpose: (Empty Backbone) Gateway cloning of genes of interest with an N-terminal V5-mEYFP fusion; generation of stable cells with doxycycline inducible expression
Depositing lab: Karla Feijs & Roko Žaja. Depositing organization: Universitaetsklinikum Aachen.
Backbone
  Vector backbone: plix403
  Vector type: Lentiviral
  Selectable markers: Puromycin
  Tag / fusion protein: V5-mEYFP (N terminal on backbone)
Growth in bacteria
  Bacterial resistance: Chloramphenicol and Ampicillin, 25 & 100 μg/mL
  Growth temperature: 30°C
  Growth strain: ccdB Survival
  Copy number: Low Copy
Gene/Insert
  Gene/Insert name: None
  Tag / fusion protein: V5-mEYFP (N terminal on backbone)
Terms and licenses: Academic/Nonprofit Terms; Industry Terms: Not Available to Industry
How to cite: plix403-V5-N-mEYFP was a gift from Karla Feijs & Roko Žaja (Addgene plasmid # 223955 ; http://n2t.net/addgene:223955 ; RRID:Addgene_223955)
