[The description below was written by a language model from this plasmid's Addgene catalogue record and pLannotate feature annotations shown in this document.]
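Description:
plix403-V5-N-mEYFP is an empty Gateway destination vector built on the plix403 lentiviral backbone, designed for doxycycline-inducible expression of a gene of interest fused at its N-terminus to V5-mEYFP. The viral portion has a third-generation, self-inactivating layout: an RSV promoter drives a truncated HIV-1 5' LTR, followed by the Ψ packaging signal, a gag fragment, RRE and cPPT/CTS, and the genome ends in a ΔU3 3' LTR with a downstream SV40 poly(A) signal.

Within the provirus, a tight TRE promoter (seven tet operators plus a minimal CMV promoter) drives a fluorescent protein reading frame. The automated annotation labels this frame mEGFP, but it corresponds to the mEYFP named in the catalogue entry, a closely related Aequorea variant. The V5 tag is not annotated separately.

Because the sequence record is circular, this frame runs directly into the Gateway cassette at the start of the numbering, which consists of attR1, a chloramphenicol resistance gene, ccdB and attR2. An LR reaction with an entry clone replaces the cassette with the gene of interest, placing it in frame behind the tag. The ccdB toxin counterselects unrecombined vector, which is why the empty plasmid is propagated in a ccdB-tolerant strain.

Downstream, a human PGK promoter expresses puromycin N-acetyltransferase followed by rtTA3. These are presumably linked as a single transcript, although no linker element is annotated. A WPRE enhances expression. A single integrated provirus therefore provides drug selection, the transactivator and the inducible cassette, allowing stable cell lines to be made with one vector.

In bacteria the plasmid is maintained through a ColE1/pUC-type origin with ampicillin resistance, plus chloramphenicol resistance while the cassette is present. The catalogue lists it as low copy. An SV40 origin is also present.
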