Features (pLannotate 1.2.2; 34 found; start..end, strand, type, name):
      6..130     +  protein_bind   attR1: mutant version of attR; recombination site for the Gateway® LR reaction LR Clonase™
    155..185     +  promoter       lac UV5 promoter: E. coli lac promoter with an "up" mutation
    209..238     +  promoter       cat promoter (fragment): promoter of the E. coli cat gene encoding chloramphenicol acetyltransferase
    239..898     +  CDS            CmR: chloramphenicol acetyltransferase; cat; confers resistance to chloramphenicol
   1077..1235    +  CDS            ccdA (fragment): CCDA_ECO57 - Also known as H, letA. Experimental evidence at protein level: Swiss-Prot protein existence level 1. Antitoxin component of a type II toxin-antitoxin (TA) system which inhibits the post-segregational killing (PSK) of plasmid-free cells, also referred to as a plasmid addiction system. Binds to and blocks the activity of CcdB; will also remove bound CcdB protein from the CcdB-GyrA complex by forming a CcdA-CcdB complex, a process termed rejuvenation. Functions as a transcriptional corepressor for the ccdAB operon, repression also requires CcdB (By similarity). From Escherichia coli
   1240..1542    +  CDS            ccdB: CCDB_ECOLI - Also known as G, letB, letD. Experimental evidence at protein level: Swiss-Prot protein existence level 1. Toxic component of a type II toxin-antitoxin (TA) system, functioning in plasmid maintainence. Responsible for the post- segregational killing (PSK) of plasmid-free cells, also referred to as a plasmid addiction system. Half-life of over 2 hours. Cell killing by CcdB is accompanied by filamentation, defects in chromosome and plasmid segregation, defects in cell division, formation of anucleate cells, decreased DNA synthesis and plasmid loss. Interferes with the activity of DN
   1586..1710    -  protein_bind   attR2: mutant version of attR; recombination site for the Gateway® LR reaction LR Clonase™
   1769..1787    +  CDS            9xHis (fragment): 9xHis affinity tag
   1797..2307    +  promoter       hPGK promoter: human phosphoglycerate kinase 1 promoter
   2317..2913    +  CDS            PuroR (fragment): puromycin N-acetyltransferase; pac from Streptomyces; confers resistance to puromycin
   2968..3665    +  CDS            rtTA3 (fragment): reverse tetracycline transactivator 3 activates expression from Tet-responsive promoters in the presence of doxycycline
   3595..3705    +  CDS            VP48: 3 tandem repeats of the minimal activation domain of herpes simplex virus VP16 (Cheng et al., 2013)
   3741..4289    +  misc_feature   WPRE (fragment): woodchuck hepatitis virus posttranscriptional regulatory element
   4315..4386    +  CDS            nef (fragment): NEF_HV1Z2 - Experimental evidence at protein level: Swiss-Prot protein existence level 1. Extracellular Nef protein targets CD4(+) T-lymphocytes for apoptosis by interacting with CXCR4 surface receptors. From Human immunodeficiency virus type 1 group M subtype D (isolate Z2/CDC-Z34) (HIV-1).
   4388..4621    +  LTR            3' LTR (ΔU3): self-inactivating 3' long terminal repeat (LTR) from HIV-1
   4693..4814    +  polyA_signal   SV40 poly(A) signal: SV40 polyadenylation signal
   4854..4989    +  rep_origin     SV40 ori: SV40 origin of replication
   4997..5060    +  promoter       AmpR promoter: bla
   5061..5921    +  CDS            AmpR: β-lactamase; bla; confers resistance to ampicillin, carbenicillin, and related antibiotics
   6092..6680    +  rep_origin     ori: high-copy-number ColE1/pMB1/pBR322/pUC origin of replication
   6863..6955    +  CDS            lacI (fragment): lac repressor; lacI; The lac repressor binds to the lac operator to inhibit transcription in E. coli. This inhibition can be relieved by adding lactose or isopropyl-β-D-thiogalactopyranoside (IPTG).
   6968..6989    +  protein_bind   CAP binding site: CAP binding activates transcription in the presence of cAMP. E. coli catabolite activator protein
   7004..7034    +  promoter       lac promoter: promoter for the E. coli lac operon
   7042..7058    +  protein_bind   lac operator: The lac repressor binds to the lac operator to inhibit transcription in E. coli. This inhibition can be relieved by adding lactose or isopropyl-β-D-thiogalactopyranoside (IPTG). lac repressor encoded by lacI
   7103..7121    +  promoter       T3 promoter: promoter for bacteriophage T3 RNA polymerase
   7149..7375    +  promoter       RSV promoter: Rous sarcoma virus enhancer/promoter
   7376..7556    +  LTR            5' LTR (truncated): truncated 5' long terminal repeat (LTR) from HIV-1
   7603..7728    +  misc_feature   HIV-1 Ψ: packaging signal of human immunodeficiency virus type 1
   7712..8075    +  CDS            HIV-1 gag (fragment): gag protein from human immunodeficiency virus 1; gag
   8221..8454    +  misc_feature   RRE: The Rev response element (RRE) of HIV-1 allows for Rev-dependent mRNA export from the nucleus to the cytoplasm.
   8831..8855    +  CDS            Rev (fragment): human immunodeficiency virus 1 (HIV-1) Rev protein; rev; enhances nuclear export of unspliced and incompletely spliced viral mRNAs
   8896..9013    +  misc_feature   cPPT/CTS: central polypurine tract and central termination sequence of HIV-1
   9067..9381    +  promoter       tight TRE promoter: Tet-responsive promoter PTight, consisting of seven tet operator sequences followed by the minimal CMV promoter
   9399..10115   +  CDS            mEGFP: mEGFP is a basic (constitutively fluorescent) green fluorescent protein published in 2002, derived from Aequorea victoria. It has moderate acid sensitivity.
>Addgene plasmid #223955 | plix403-V5-N-mEYFP | addgene full sequence | sequence record 450839 | Addgene NGS Result
CATCAACAAGTTTGTACAAAAAAGCTGAACGAGAAACGTAAAATGATATAAATATCAATATATTAAATTA
GATTTTGCATAAAAAACAGACTACATAATACTGTAAAACACAACATATCCAGTCACTATGGCGGCCGCAT
TAGGCACCCCAGGCTTTACACTTTATGCTTCCGGCTCGTATAATGTGTGGATTTTGAGTTAGGATCCGTC
GAGATTTTCAGGAGCTAAGGAAGCTAAAATGGAGAAAAAAATCACTGGATATACCACCGTTGATATATCC
CAATGGCATCGTAAAGAACATTTTGAGGCATTTCAGTCAGTTGCTCAATGTACCTATAACCAGACCGTTC
AGCTGGATATTACGGCCTTTTTAAAGACCGTAAAGAAAAATAAGCACAAGTTTTATCCGGCCTTTATTCA
CATTCTTGCCCGCCTGATGAATGCTCATCCGGAATTCCGTATGGCAATGAAAGACGGTGAGCTGGTGATA
TGGGATAGTGTTCACCCTTGTTACACCGTTTTCCATGAGCAAACTGAAACGTTTTCATCGCTCTGGAGTG
AATACCACGACGATTTCCGGCAGTTTCTACACATATATTCGCAAGATGTGGCGTGTTACGGTGAAAACCT
GGCCTATTTCCCTAAAGGGTTTATTGAGAATATGTTTTTCGTCTCAGCCAATCCCTGGGTGAGTTTCACC
AGTTTTGATTTAAACGTGGCCAATATGGACAACTTCTTCGCCCCCGTTTTCACCATGGGCAAATATTATA
CGCAAGGCGACAAGGTGCTGATGCCGCTGGCGATTCAGGTTCATCATGCCGTTTGTGATGGCTTCCATGT
CGGCAGAATGCTTAATGAATTACAACAGTACTGCGATGAGTGGCAGGGCGGGGCGTAAAGATCTGGATCC
GGCTTACTAAAAGCCAGATAACAGTATGCGTATTTGCGCGCTGATTTTTGCGGTATAAGAATATATACTG
ATATGTATACCCGAAGTATGTCAAAAAGAGGTATGCTATGAAGCAGCGTATTACAGTGACAGTTGACAGC
GACAGCTATCAGTTGCTCAAGGCATATATGATGTCAATATCTCCGGTCTGGTAAGCACAACCATGCAGAA
TGAAGCCCGTCGTCTGCGTGCCGAACGCTGGAAAGCGGAAAATCAGGAAGGGATGGCTGAGGTCGCCCGG
TTTATTGAAATGAACGGCTCTTTTGCTGACGAGAACAGGGGCTGGTGAAATGCAGTTTAAGGTTTACACC
TATAAAAGAGAGAGCCGTTATCGTCTGTTTGTGGATGTACAGAGTGATATTATTGACACGCCCGGGCGAC
GGATGGTGATCCCCCTGGCCAGTGCACGTCTGCTGTCAGATAAAGTCTCCCGTGAACTTTACCCGGTGGT
GCATATCGGGGATGAAAGCTGGCGCATGATGACCACCGATATGGCCAGTGTGCCGGTCTCCGTTATCGGG
GAAGAAGTGGCTGATCTCAGCCACCGCGAAAATGACATCAAAAACGCCATTAACCTGATGTTCTGGGGAA
TATAAATGTCAGGCTCCCTTATACACAGCCAGTCTGCAGGTCGACCATAGTGACTGGATATGTTGTGTTT
TACAGTATTATGTAGTCTGTTTTTTATGCAAAATCTAATTTAATATATTGATATTTATATCATTTTACGT
TTCTCGTTCAGCTTTCTTGTACAAAGTGGTTGCAGGAAAGCCAATCCCAAACCCACTCCTAGGTCTCGAC
AGTACAGCATAGACCGGTCCACCACCACCACCACCACTAAGGATCCGGGGTTGGGGTTGCGCCTTTTCCA
AGGCAGCCCTGGGTTTGCGCAGGGACGCGGCTGCTCTGGGCGTGGTTCCGGGAAACGCAGCGGCGCCGAC
CCTGGGTCTCGCACATTCTTCACGTCCGTTCGCAGCGTCACCCGGATCTTCGCCGCTACCCTTGTGGGCC
CCCCGGCGACGCTTCCTGCTCCGCCCCTAAGTCGGGAAGGTTCCTTGCGGTTCGCGGCGTGCCGGACGTG
ACAAACGGAAGCCGCACGTCTCACTAGTACCCTCGCAGACGGACAGCGCCAGGGAGCAATGGCAGCGCGC
CGACCGCGATGGGCTGTGGCCAATAGCGGCTGCTCAGCAGGGCGCGCCGAGAGCAGCGGCCGGGAAGGGG
CGGTGCGGGAGGCGGGGTGTGGGGCGGTAGTGTGGGCCCTGTTCCTGCCCGCGCGGTGTTCCGCATTCTG
CAAGCCTCCGGAGCGCACGTCGGCAGTCGGCTCCCTCGTTGACCGAATCACCGACCTCTCTCCCCAGCAA
TTCACCATGACCGAGTACAAGCCCACGGTGCGCCTCGCCACCCGCGACGACGTCCCCAGGGCCGTACGCA
CCCTCGCCGCCGCGTTCGCCGACTACCCCGCCACGCGCCACACCGTCGATCCGGACCGCCACATCGAGCG
GGTCACCGAGCTGCAAGAACTCTTCCTCACGCGCGTCGGGCTCGACATCGGCAAGGTGTGGGTCGCGGAC
GACGGCGCCGCGGTGGCGGTCTGGACCACGCCGGAGAGCGTCGAAGCGGGGGCGGTGTTCGCCGAGATCG
GCCCGCGCATGGCCGAGTTGAGCGGTTCCCGGCTGGCCGCGCAGCAACAGATGGAAGGCCTCCTGGCGCC
GCACCGGCCCAAGGAGCCCGCGTGGTTCCTGGCCACCGTCGGCGTCTCGCCCGACCACCAGGGCAAGGGT
CTGGGCAGCGCCGTCGTGCTCCCCGGAGTGGAGGCGGCCGAGCGCGCCGGGGTGCCCGCCTTCCTGGAGA
CCTCCGCGCCCCGCAACCTCCCCTTCTACGAGCGGCTCGGCTTCACCGTCACCGCCGACGTCGAGGTGCC
CGAAGGACCGCGCACCTGGTGCATGACCCGCAAGCCCGGTGCCGAAGGTAGAGGTTCTCTCCTCACTTGT
GGTGATGTTGAAGAAAACCCTGGTCCAATGTCTAGACTGGACAAGAGCAAAGTCATAAACGGAGCTCTGG
AATTACTCAATGGTGTCGGTATCGAAGGCCTGACGACAAGGAAACTCGCTCAAAAGCTGGGAGTTGAGCA
GCCTACCCTGTACTGGCACGTGAAGAACAAGCGGGCCCTGCTCGATGCCCTGCCAATCGAGATGCTGGAC
AGGCATCATACCCACTTCTGCCCCCTGGAAGGCGAGTCATGGCAAGACTTTCTGCGGAACAACGCCAAGT
CATACCGCTGTGCTCTCCTCTCACATCGCGACGGGGCTAAAGTGCATCTCGGCACCCGCCCAACAGAGAA
ACAGTACGAAACCCTGGAAAATCAGCTCGCGTTCCTGTGTCAGCAAGGCTTCTCCCTGGAGAACGCACTG
TACGCTCTGTCCGCCGTGGGCCACTTTACACTGGGCTGCGTATTGGAGGAACAGGAGCATCAAGTAGCAA
AAGAGGAAAGAGAGACACCTACCACCGATTCTATGCCCCCACTTCTGAGACAAGCAATTGAGCTGTTCGA
CCGGCAGGGAGCCGAACCTGCCTTCCTTTTCGGCCTGGAACTAATCATATGTGGCCTGGAGAAACAGCTA
AAGTGCGAAAGCGGCGGGCCGACCGACGCCCTTGACGATTTTGACTTAGACATGCTCCCAGCCGATGCCC
TTGACGACTTTGACCTTGATATGCTGCCTGCTGACGCTCTTGACGATTTTGACCTTGACATGCTCCCCGG
GTAACTAAGTAAGGATCGATCCAAGATATCGTATTCTTAACTATGTTGCTCCTTTTACGCTATGTGGATA
CGCTGCTTTAATGCCTTTGTATCATGCTATTGCTTCCCGTATGGCTTTCATTTTCTCCTCCTTGTATAAA
TCCTGGTTGCTGTCTCTTTATGAGGAGTTGTGGCCCGTTGTCAGGCAACGTGGCGTGGTGTGCACTGTGT
TTGCTGACGCAACCCCCACTGGTTGGGGCATTGCCACCACCTGTCAGCTCCTTTCCGGGACTTTCGCTTT
CCCCCTCCCTATTGCCACGGCGGAACTCATCGCCGCCTGCCTTGCCCGCTGCTGGACAGGGGCTCGGCTG
TTGGGCACTGACAATTCCGTGGTGTTGTCGGGGAAGCTGACGTCCTTTCCATGGCTGCTCGCCTGTGTTG
CCACCTGGATTCTGCGCGGGACGTCCTTCTGCTACGTCCCTTCGGCCCTCAATCCAGCGGACCTTCCTTC
CCGCGGCCTGCTGCCGGCTCTGCGGCCTCTTCCGCGTCTTCGCCTTCGCCCTCAGACGAGTCGGATCTCC
CTTTGGGCCGCCTCCCCGCCTGTTTCGCCTCGGCGTCCGGACTAGAGGTACCTTTAAGACCAATGACTTA
CAAGGCAGCTGTAGATCTTAGCCACTTTTTAAAAGAAAAGGGGGGACTGGAAGGGCTAATTCACTCCCAA
CGAAGACAAGATCTGCTTTTTGCTTGTACTGGGTCTCTCTGGTTAGACCAGATCTGAGCCTGGGAGCTCT
CTGGCTAACTAGGGAACCCACTGCTTAAGCCTCAATAAAGCTTGCCTTGAGTGCTTCAAGTAGTGTGTGC
CCGTCTGTTGTGTGACTCTGGTAACTAGAGATCCCTCAGACCCTTTTAGTCAGTGTGGAAAATCTCTAGC
AGTAGTAGTTCATGTCATCTTATTATTCAGTATTTATAACTTGCAAAGAAATGAATATCAGAGAGTGAGA
GGAACTTGTTTATTGCAGCTTATAATGGTTACAAATAAAGCAATAGCATCACAAATTTCACAAATAAAGC
ATTTTTTTCACTGCATTCTAGTTGTGGTTTGTCCAAACTCATCAATGTATCTTATCATGTCTGGCTCTAG
CTATCCCGCCCCTAACTCCGCCCATCCCGCCCCTAACTCCGCCCAGTTCCGCCCATTCTCCGCCCCATGG
CTGACTAATTTTTTTTATTTATGCAGAGGCCGAGGCCGCCTCGGCCTCTGAGCTATTCCAGAAGTAGTGA
GGAGGCTTTTTTGGAGGCCTTTCAAATATGTATCCGCTCATGAGACAATAACCCTGATAAATGCTTCAAT
AATATTGAAAAAGGAAGAGTATGAGTATTCAACATTTCCGTGTCGCCCTTATTCCCTTTTTTGCGGCATT
TTGCCTTCCTGTTTTTGCTCACCCAGAAACGCTGGTGAAAGTAAAAGATGCTGAAGATCAGTTGGGTGCA
CGAGTGGGTTACATCGAACTGGATCTCAACAGCGGTAAGATCCTTGAGAGTTTTCGCCCCGAAGAACGTT
TTCCAATGATGAGCACTTTTAAAGTTCTGCTATGTGGCGCGGTATTATCCCGTATTGACGCCGGGCAAGA
GCAACTCGGTCGCCGCATACACTATTCTCAGAATGACTTGGTTGAGTACTCACCAGTCACAGAAAAGCAT
CTTACGGATGGCATGACAGTAAGAGAATTATGCAGTGCTGCCATAACCATGAGTGATAACACTGCGGCCA
ACTTACTTCTGACAACGATCGGAGGACCGAAGGAGCTAACCGCTTTTTTGCACAACATGGGGGATCATGT
AACTCGCCTTGATCGTTGGGAACCGGAGCTGAATGAAGCCATACCAAACGACGAGCGTGACACCACGATG
CCTGTAGCAATGGCAACAACGTTGCGCAAACTATTAACTGGCGAACTACTTACTCTAGCTTCCCGGCAAC
AATTAATAGACTGGATGGAGGCGGATAAAGTTGCAGGACCACTTCTGCGCTCGGCCCTTCCGGCTGGCTG
GTTTATTGCTGATAAATCTGGAGCCGGTGAGCGTGGGTCTCGCGGTATCATTGCAGCACTGGGGCCAGAT
GGTAAGCCCTCCCGTATCGTAGTTATCTACACGACGGGGAGTCAGGCAACTATGGATGAACGAAATAGAC
AGATCGCTGAGATAGGTGCCTCACTGATTAAGCATTGGTAACTGTCAGACCAAGTTTACTCATATATACT
TTAGATTGATTTAAAACTTCATTTTTAATTTAAAAGGATCTAGGTGAAGATCCTTTTTGATAATCTCATG
ACCAAAATCCCTTAACGTGAGTTTTCGTTCCACTGAGCGTCAGACCCCGTAGAAAAGATCAAAGGATCTT
CTTGAGATCCTTTTTTTCTGCGCGTAATCTGCTGCTTGCAAACAAAAAAACCACCGCTACCAGCGGTGGT
TTGTTTGCCGGATCAAGAGCTACCAACTCTTTTTCCGAAGGTAACTGGCTTCAGCAGAGCGCAGATACCA
AATACTGTTCTTCTAGTGTAGCCGTAGTTAGGCCACCACTTCAAGAACTCTGTAGCACCGCCTACATACC
TCGCTCTGCTAATCCTGTTACCAGTGGCTGCTGCCAGTGGCGATAAGTCGTGTCTTACCGGGTTGGACTC
AAGACGATAGTTACCGGATAAGGCGCAGCGGTCGGGCTGAACGGGGGGTTCGTGCACACAGCCCAGCTTG
GAGCGAACGACCTACACCGAACTGAGATACCTACAGCGTGAGCTATGAGAAAGCGCCACGCTTCCCGAAG
GGAGAAAGGCGGACAGGTATCCGGTAAGCGGCAGGGTCGGAACAGGAGAGCGCACGAGGGAGCTTCCAGG
GGGAAACGCCTGGTATCTTTATAGTCCTGTCGGGTTTCGCCACCTCTGACTTGAGCGTCGATTTTTGTGA
TGCTCGTCAGGGGGGCGGAGCCTATGGAAAAACGCCAGCAACGCGGCCTTTTTACGGTTCCTGGCCTTTT
GCTGGCCTTTTGCTCACATGTTCTTTCCTGCGTTATCCCCTGATTCTGTGGATAACCGTATTACCGCCTT
TGAGTGAGCTGATACCGCTCGCCGCAGCCGAACGACCGAGCGCAGCGAGTCAGTGAGCGAGGAAGCGGAA
GAGCGCCCAATACGCAAACCGCCTCTCCCCGCGCGTTGGCCGATTCATTAATGCAGCTGGCACGACAGGT
TTCCCGACTGGAAAGCGGGCAGTGAGCGCAACGCAATTAATGTGAGTTAGCTCACTCATTAGGCACCCCA
GGCTTTACACTTTATGCTTCCGGCTCGTATGTTGTGTGGAATTGTGAGCGGATAACAATTTCACACAGGA
AACAGCTATGACCATGATTACGCCAAGCGCGCAATTAACCCTCACTAAAGGGAACAAAAGCTGGAGCTGC
AAGCTTAATGTAGTCTTATGCAATACTCTTGTAGTCTTGCAACATGGTAACGATGAGTTAGCAACATGCC
TTACAAGGAGAGAAAAAGCACCGTGCATGCCGATTGGTGGAAGTAAGGTGGTACGATCGTGCCTTATTAG
GAAGGCAACAGACGGGTCTGACATGGATTGGACGAACCACTGAATTGCCGCATTGCAGAGATATTGTATT
TAAGTGCCTAGCTCGATACATAAACGGGTCTCTCTGGTTAGACCAGATCTGAGCCTGGGAGCTCTCTGGC
TAACTAGGGAACCCACTGCTTAAGCCTCAATAAAGCTTGCCTTGAGTGCTTCAAGTAGTGTGTGCCCGTC
TGTTGTGTGACTCTGGTAACTAGAGATCCCTCAGACCCTTTTAGTCAGTGTGGAAAATCTCTAGCAGTGG
CGCCCGAACAGGGACTTGAAAGCGAAAGGGAAACCAGAGGAGCTCTCTCGACGCAGGACTCGGCTTGCTG
AAGCGCGCACGGCAAGAGGCGAGGGGCGGCGACTGGTGAGTACGCCAAAAATTTTGACTAGCGGAGGCTA
GAAGGAGAGAGATGGGTGCGAGAGCGTCAGTATTAAGCGGGGGAGAATTAGATCGCGATGGGAAAAAATT
CGGTTAAGGCCAGGGGGAAAGAAAAAATATAAATTAAAACATATAGTATGGGCAAGCAGGGAGCTAGAAC
GATTCGCAGTTAATCCTGGCCTGTTAGAAACATCAGAAGGCTGTAGACAAATACTGGGACAGCTACAACC
ATCCCTTCAGACAGGATCAGAAGAACTTAGATCATTATATAATACAGTAGCAACCCTCTATTGTGTGCAT
CAAAGGATAGAGATAAAAGACACCAAGGAAGCTTTAGACAAGATAGAGGAAGAGCAAAACAAAAGTAAGA
CCACCGCACAGCAAGCGGCCGCTGATCTTCAGACCTGGAGGAGGAGATATGAGGGACAATTGGAGAAGTG
AATTATATAAATATAAAGTAGTAAAAATTGAACCATTAGGAGTAGCACCCACCAAGGCAAAGAGAAGAGT
GGTGCAGAGAGAAAAAAGAGCAGTGGGAATAGGAGCTTTGTTCCTTGGGTTCTTGGGAGCAGCAGGAAGC
ACTATGGGCGCAGCGTCAATGACGCTGACGGTACAGGCCAGACAATTATTGTCTGGTATAGTGCAGCAGC
AGAACAATTTGCTGAGGGCTATTGAGGCGCAACAGCATCTGTTGCAACTCACAGTCTGGGGCATCAAGCA
GCTCCAGGCAAGAATCCTGGCTGTGGAAAGATACCTAAAGGATCAACAGCTCCTGGGGATTTGGGGTTGC
TCTGGAAAACTCATTTGCACCACTGCTGTGCCTTGGAATGCTAGTTGGAGTAATAAATCTCTGGAACAGA
TTTGGAATCACACGACCTGGATGGAGTGGGACAGAGAAATTAACAATTACACAAGCTTAATACACTCCTT
AATTGAAGAATCGCAAAACCAGCAAGAAAAGAATGAACAAGAATTATTGGAATTAGATAAATGGGCAAGT
TTGTGGAATTGGTTTAACATAACAAATTGGCTGTGGTATATAAAATTATTCATAATGATAGTAGGAGGCT
TGGTAGGTTTAAGAATAGTTTTTGCTGTACTTTCTATAGTGAATAGAGTTAGGCAGGGATATTCACCATT
ATCGTTTCAGACCCACCTCCCAACCCCGAGGGGACAATTCTCGACCTCGAGACAAATGGCAGTATTCATC
CACAATTTTAAAAGAAAAGGGGGGATTGGGGGGTACAGTGCAGGGGAAAGAATAGTAGACATAATAGCAA
CAGACATACAAACTAAAGAATTACAAAAACAAATTACAAAAATTCAAAATTTTCGGGTTTATTACAGGGA
CAGCAGAGATCCACTTTGGCCGCGAATCGATATGTCGAGTTTACTCCCTATCAGTGATAGAGAACGTATG
TCGAGTTTACTCCCTATCAGTGATAGAGAACGATGTCGAGTTTACTCCCTATCAGTGATAGAGAACGTAT
GTCGAGTTTACTCCCTATCAGTGATAGAGAACGTATGTCGAGTTTACTCCCTATCAGTGATAGAGAACGT
ATGTCGAGTTTATCCCTATCAGTGATAGAGAACGTATGTCGAGTTTACTCCCTATCAGTGATAGAGAACG
TATGTCGAGGTAGGCGTGTACGGTGGGAGGCCTATATAAGCAGAGCTCGTTTAGTGAACCGTCAGATCGC
CTGGAGAATTGGGCCACCATGGTGAGCAAGGGCGAGGAGCTGTTCACCGGGGTGGTGCCCATCCTGGTCG
AGCTGGACGGCGACGTAAACGGCCACAAGTTCAGCGTGTCCGGCGAGGGCGAGGGCGATGCCACCTACGG
CAAGCTGACCCTGAAGTTCATCTGCACCACCGGCAAGCTGCCCGTGCCCTGGCCCACCCTCGTGACCACC
CTGACCTACGGCGTGCAGTGCTTCAGCCGCTACCCCGACCACATGAAGCAGCACGACTTCTTCAAGTCCG
CCATGCCCGAAGGCTACGTCCAGGAGCGCACCATCTTCTTCAAGGACGACGGCAACTACAAGACCCGCGC
CGAGGTGAAGTTCGAGGGCGACACCCTGGTGAACCGCATCGAGCTGAAGGGCATCGACTTCAAGGAGGAC
GGCAACATCCTGGGGCACAAGCTGGAGTACAACTACAACAGCCACAACGTCTATATCATGGCCGACAAGC
AGAAGAACGGCATCAAGGTGAACTTCAAGATCCGCCACAACATCGAGGACGGCAGCGTGCAGCTCGCCGA
CCACTACCAGCAGAACACCCCCATCGGCGACGGCCCCGTGCTGCTGCCCGACAACCACTACCTGAGCACC
CAGTCCAAGCTGAGCAAAGACCCCAACGAGAAGCGCGATCACATGGTCCTGCTGGAGTTCGTGACCGCCG
CCGGGATCACTCTCGGCATGGACGAGCTGTACAAGT
